>Addgene plasmid #71109 | pCW-GFP-CtIP | addgene full sequence | sequence record 266141 | Addgene NGS Result
AATTCTCGACCTCGAGACAAATGGCAGTATTCATCCACAATTTTAAAAGAAAAGGGGGGATTGGGGGGTA
CAGTGCAGGGGAAAGAATAGTAGACATAATAGCAACAGACATACAAACTAAAGAATTACAAAAACAAATT
ACAAAAATTCAAAATTTTCGGGTTTATTACAGGGACAGCAGAGATCCACTTTGGCCGCGAATCGATATGT
CGAGTTTACTCCCTATCAGTGATAGAGAACGTATGTCGAGTTTACTCCCTATCAGTGATAGAGAACGATG
TCGAGTTTACTCCCTATCAGTGATAGAGAACGTATGTCGAGTTTACTCCCTATCAGTGATAGAGAACGTA
TGTCGAGTTTACTCCCTATCAGTGATAGAGAACGTATGTCGAGTTTATCCCTATCAGTGATAGAGAACGT
ATGTCGAGTTTACTCCCTATCAGTGATAGAGAACGTATGTCGAGGTAGGCGTGTACGGTGGGAGGCCTAT
ATAAGCAGAGCTCGTTTAGTGAACCGTCAGATCGCCTGGAGAATTGGCTAGCATCAACAAGTTTGTACAA
AAAAGCAGGCTGCCGCCGCCATGGTGAGCAAGGGCGAGGAGCTGTTCACCGGGGTGGTGCCCATCCTGGT
CGAGCTGGACGGCGACGTAAACGGCCACAAGTTCAGCGTGTCCGGCGAGGGCGAGGGCGATGCCACCTAC
GGCAAGCTGACCCTGAAGTTCATCTGCACCACCGGCAAGCTGCCCGTGCCCTGGCCCACCCTCGTGACCA
CCCTGACCTACGGCGTGCAGTGCTTCAGCCGCTACCCCGACCACATGAAGCAGCACGACTTCTTCAAGTC
CGCCATGCCCGAAGGCTACGTCCAGGAGCGCACCATCTTCTTCAAGGACGACGGCAACTACAAGACCCGC
GCCGAGGTGAAGTTCGAGGGCGACACCCTGGTGAACCGCATCGAGCTGAAGGGCATCGACTTCAAGGAGG
ACGGCAACATCCTGGGGCACAAGCTGGAGTACAACTACAACAGCCACAACGTCTATATCATGGCCGACAA
GCAGAAGAACGGCATCAAGGTGAACTTCAAGATCCGCCACAACATCGAGGACGGCAGCGTGCAGCTCGCC
GACCACTACCAGCAGAACACCCCCATCGGCGACGGCCCCGTGCTGCTGCCCGACAACCACTACCTGAGCA
CCCAGTCCGCCCTGAGCAAAGACCCCAACGAGAAGCGCGATCACATGGTCCTGCTGGAGTTCGTGACCGC
CGCCGGGATCACTCTCGGCATGGACGAGCTGTACAAGTCCGGACTCAGATCTCGAGCTCAAGCTTCGAAT
TCTGCAGTCGACGGTACCATGAACATCTTGGGAAGCAGCTGTGGAAGCCCTAACTCTGCAGATACATCTA
GTGACTTTAAGGACCTTTGGACAAAACTAAAAGAATGTCATGATAGAGAAGCACAAGGTTTACAAGTAAA
AGTAACCAAGTTGAAGCAGGAACGAATCTTAGATGCACAAAGACTAGAAGAATTCTTCACCAAAAATCAA
CAGCTGAGGGAACAGCAGAAAGTCCTTCATGAAACCATTAAAGTTTTAGAAGATCGGTTAAGAGCAGGCT
TATGTGATCGCTGTGCAGTAACTGAAGAACATATGCGGAAAAAACAGCAAGAGTTTGAAAATATCCGGCA
GCAGAATCTTAAACTTATTACAGAACTTATGAATGAAAGGAATACTCTACAGGAAGAAAATAAAAAGCTT
TCTGAACAACTCCAGCAGAAAATTGAGAATGATCAACAGCATCAAGCAGCTGAGCTTGAATGTGAGGAAG
ACGTTATTCCAGATTCACCGATAACAGCCTTCTCATTTTCTGGCGTTAACCGGCTACGAAGAAAGGAGAA
CCCCCATGTCCGATACATAGAACAAACACATACTAAATTGGAGCACTCTGTGTGTGCAAATGAAATGAGA
AAAGTTTCCAAGTCTTCAACTCATCCACAACATAATCCTAATGAAAATGAAATTCTAGTAGCTGACACTT
ATGACCAAAGTCAATCTCCAATGGCCAAAACACATGGAACAAGCAGCTATACCCCTGATAAGTCATCTTT
TAATTTAGCTACAGTTGTTGCTGAAACACTTGGACTTGGTGTTCAAGAAGAATCTGAAACTCAAGGTCCC
ATGAGCCCCCTTGGTGATGAGCTCTACCACTGTCTGGAAGGAAATCACAAGAAACAGCCTTTTGAGGAAT
CTACAAGAAATACTGAAGATAGTTTAAGATTTTCAGATTCTACTTCAAAGACTCCTCCTCAAGAAGAATT
ACCTACTCGAGTGTCATCTCCTGTATTTGGAGCTACCTCTAGTATCAAAAGTGGTTTAGATTTGAATACA
AGTTTGTCCCCTTCTCTTTTACAGCCTGGGAAAAAAAAACATCTGAAAACACTCCCTTTTAGCAACACTT
GTATATCTAGATTAGAAAAAACTAGATCAAAATCTGAAGATAGTGCCCTTTTCACACATCACAGTCTTGG
GTCTGAAGTGAACAAGATCATTATCCAGTCATCTAATAAACAGATACTTATAAATAAAAATATAAGTGAA
TCCCTAGGTGAACAGAATAGGACTGAGTACGGTAAAGATTCTAACACTGATAAACATTTGGAGCCCCTGA
AATCATTGGGAGGCCGAACATCCAAAAGGAAGAAAACTGAGGAAGAAAGTGAACATGAAGTAAGCTGCCC
CCAAGCTTCTTTTGATAAAGAAAATGCTTTCCCTTTTCCAATGGATAATCAGTTTTCCATGAATGGAGAC
TGTGTGATGGATAAACCTCTGGATCTGTCTGATCGATTTTCAGCTATTCAGCGTCAAGAGAAAAGCCAAG
GAAGTGAGACTTCTAAAAACAAATTTAGGCAAGTGACTCTTTATGAGGCTTTGAAGACCATTCCAAAGGG
CTTTTCCTCAAGCCGTAAGGCCTCAGATGGCAACTGCATGTTGCCCAAAGATTCCCCAGGGGAGCCCTGT
TCACAGGAATGCATCATCCTTCAGCCCTTGAATAAATGCTCTCCAGACAATAAACCATCATTACAAATAA
AAGAAGAAAATGCTGTCTTTAAAATTCCTCTACGTCCACGTGAAAGTTTGGAGACTGAGAATGTTTTAGA
TGACATAAAGAGTGCTGGTTCTCATGAGCCAATAAAAATACAAACCAGGTCAGACCATGGAGGATGTGAA
CTTGCATCAGTTCTTCAGTTAAATCCATGTAGAACTGGTAAAATAAAGTCTCTACAAAACAACCAAGATG
TATCCTTTGAAAATATCCAGTGGAGTATAGATCCGGGAGCAGACCTTTCTCAGTATAAAATGGATGTTAC
TGTAATAGATACAAAGGATGGCAGTCAGTCAAAATTAGGAGGAGAGACAGTAGACATGGACTGTACATTG
GTTAGTGAAACCGTTCTCTTAAAAATGAAGAAACAAGAGCAGAAGGGAGAAAAAAGTTCAAATGAAGAAA
GAAAAATGAATGATAGCTTGGAAGATATGTTTGATCGGACAACACATGAAGAGTATGAATCCTGTTTGGC
AGACAGTTTCTCCCAAGCAGCAGATGAAGAGGAGGAATTGTCTACTGCCACAAAGAAACTACACACTCAT
GGTGATAAACAAGACAAAGTCAAGCAGAAAGCGTTTGTGGAGCCGTATTTTAAAGGTGATGAAAGAGAGA
CTAGCTTGCAAAATTTTCCTCATATTGAGGTGGTTCGGAAAAAAGAGGAGAGAAGAAAACTGCTTGGGCA
CACGTGTAAGGAATGTGAAATTTATTATGCAGATATGCCAGCAGAAGAAAGAGAAAAGAAATTGGCTTCC
TGCTCAAGACACCGATTCCGCTACATTCCACCCAACACACCAGAGAATTTTTGGGAAGTTGGTTTTCCTT
CCACTCAGACTTGTATGGAAAGAGGTTATATTAAGGAAGATCTTGATCCTTGTCCTCGTCCAAAAAGACG
TCAGCCTTACAACGCAATATTTTCTCCAAAAGGCAAGGAGCAGAAGACATAGGACCCAGCTTTCTTGTAC
AAAGTGGTTTAGTAATGAACCGGTCCACCACCACCACCACCACTAAGGATCCGGGGTTGGGGTTGCGCCT
TTTCCAAGGCAGCCCTGGGTTTGCGCAGGGACGCGGCTGCTCTGGGCGTGGTTCCGGGAAACGCAGCGGC
GCCGACCCTGGGTCTCGCACATTCTTCACGTCCGTTCGCAGCGTCACCCGGATCTTCGCCGCTACCCTTG
TGGGCCCCCCGGCGACGCTTCCTGCTCCGCCCCTAAGTCGGGAAGGTTCCTTGCGGTTCGCGGCGTGCCG
GACGTGACAAACGGAAGCCGCACGTCTCACTAGTACCCTCGCAGACGGACAGCGCCAGGGAGCAATGGCA
GCGCGCCGACCGCGATGGGCTGTGGCCAATAGCGGCTGCTCAGCAGGGCGCGCCGAGAGCAGCGGCCGGG
AAGGGGCGGTGCGGGAGGCGGGGTGTGGGGCGGTAGTGTGGGCCCTGTTCCTGCCCGCGCGGTGTTCCGC
ATTCTGCAAGCCTCCGGAGCGCACGTCGGCAGTCGGCTCCCTCGTTGACCGAATCACCGACCTCTCTCCC
CAGCAATTCACCATGACCGAGTACAAGCCCACGGTGCGCCTCGCCACCCGCGACGACGTCCCCAGGGCCG
TACGCACCCTCGCCGCCGCGTTCGCCGACTACCCCGCCACGCGCCACACCGTCGATCCGGACCGCCACAT
CGAGCGGGTCACCGAGCTGCAAGAACTCTTCCTCACGCGCGTCGGGCTCGACATCGGCAAGGTGTGGGTC
GCGGACGACGGCGCCGCGGTGGCGGTCTGGACCACGCCGGAGAGCGTCGAAGCGGGGGCGGTGTTCGCCG
AGATCGGCCCGCGCATGGCCGAGTTGAGCGGTTCCCGGCTGGCCGCGCAGCAACAGATGGAAGGCCTCCT
GGCGCCGCACCGGCCCAAGGAGCCCGCGTGGTTCCTGGCCACCGTCGGCGTCTCGCCCGACCACCAGGGC
AAGGGTCTGGGCAGCGCCGTCGTGCTCCCCGGAGTGGAGGCGGCCGAGCGCGCCGGGGTGCCCGCCTTCC
TGGAGACCTCCGCGCCCCGCAACCTCCCCTTCTACGAGCGGCTCGGCTTCACCGTCACCGCCGACGTCGA
GGTGCCCGAAGGACCGCGCACCTGGTGCATGACCCGCAAGCCCGGTGCCGAAGGTAGAGGTTCTCTCCTC
ACTTGTGGTGATGTTGAAGAAAACCCTGGTCCAATGTCTAGACTGGACAAGAGCAAAGTCATAAACGGAG
CTCTGGAATTACTCAATGGTGTCGGTATCGAAGGCCTGACGACAAGGAAACTCGCTCAAAAGCTGGGAGT
TGAGCAGCCTACCCTGTACTGGCACGTGAAGAACAAGCGGGCCCTGCTCGATGCCCTGCCAATCGAGATG
CTGGACAGGCATCATACCCACTTCTGCCCCCTGGAAGGCGAGTCATGGCAAGACTTTCTGCGGAACAACG
CCAAGTCATACCGCTGTGCTCTCCTCTCACATCGCGACGGGGCTAAAGTGCATCTCGGCACCCGCCCAAC
AGAGAAACAGTACGAAACCCTGGAAAATCAGCTCGCGTTCCTGTGTCAGCAAGGCTTCTCCCTGGAGAAC
GCACTGTACGCTCTGTCCGCCGTGGGCCACTTTACACTGGGCTGCGTATTGGAGGAACAGGAGCATCAAG
TAGCAAAAGAGGAAAGAGAGACACCTACCACCGATTCTATGCCCCCACTTCTGAGACAAGCAATTGAGCT
GTTCGACCGGCAGGGAGCCGAACCTGCCTTCCTTTTCGGCCTGGAACTAATCATATGTGGCCTGGAGAAA
CAGCTAAAGTGCGAAAGCGGCGGGCCGACCGACGCCCTTGACGATTTTGACTTAGACATGCTCCCAGCCG
ATGCCCTTGACGACTTTGACCTTGATATGCTGCCTGCTGACGCTCTTGACGATTTTGACCTTGACATGCT
CCCCGGGTAACTAAGTAAGGATCGATCCAAGATATCGTATTCTTAACTATGTTGCTCCTTTTACGCTATG
TGGATACGCTGCTTTAATGCCTTTGTATCATGCTATTGCTTCCCGTATGGCTTTCATTTTCTCCTCCTTG
TATAAATCCTGGTTGCTGTCTCTTTATGAGGAGTTGTGGCCCGTTGTCAGGCAACGTGGCGTGGTGTGCA
CTGTGTTTGCTGACGCAACCCCCACTGGTTGGGGCATTGCCACCACCTGTCAGCTCCTTTCCGGGACTTT
CGCTTTCCCCCTCCCTATTGCCACGGCGGAACTCATCGCCGCCTGCCTTGCCCGCTGCTGGACAGGGGCT
CGGCTGTTGGGCACTGACAATTCCGTGGTGTTGTCGGGGAAGCTGACGTCCTTTCCATGGCTGCTCGCCT
GTGTTGCCACCTGGATTCTGCGCGGGACGTCCTTCTGCTACGTCCCTTCGGCCCTCAATCCAGCGGACCT
TCCTTCCCGCGGCCTGCTGCCGGCTCTGCGGCCTCTTCCGCGTCTTCGCCTTCGCCCTCAGACGAGTCGG
ATCTCCCTTTGGGCCGCCTCCCCGCCTGTTTCGCCTCGGCGTCCGGACTAGAGGTACCTTTAAGACCAAT
GACTTACAAGGCAGCTGTAGATCTTAGCCACTTTTTAAAAGAAAAGGGGGGACTGGAAGGGCTAATTCAC
TCCCAACGAAGACAAGATCTGCTTTTTGCTTGTACTGGGTCTCTCTGGTTAGACCAGATCTGAGCCTGGG
AGCTCTCTGGCTAACTAGGGAACCCACTGCTTAAGCCTCAATAAAGCTTGCCTTGAGTGCTTCAAGTAGT
GTGTGCCCGTCTGTTGTGTGACTCTGGTAACTAGAGATCCCTCAGACCCTTTTAGTCAGTGTGGAAAATC
TCTAGCAGTAGTAGTTCATGTCATCTTATTATTCAGTATTTATAACTTGCAAAGAAATGAATATCAGAGA
GTGAGAGGAACTTGTTTATTGCAGCTTATAATGGTTACAAATAAAGCAATAGCATCACAAATTTCACAAA
TAAAGCATTTTTTTCACTGCATTCTAGTTGTGGTTTGTCCAAACTCATCAATGTATCTTATCATGTCTGG
CTCTAGCTATCCCGCCCCTAACTCCGCCCATCCCGCCCCTAACTCCGCCCAGTTCCGCCCATTCTCCGCC
CCATGGCTGACTAATTTTTTTTATTTATGCAGAGGCCGAGGCCGCCTCGGCCTCTGAGCTATTCCAGAAG
TAGTGAGGAGGCTTTTTTGGAGGCCTTTCAAATATGTATCCGCTCATGAGACAATAACCCTGATAAATGC
TTCAATAATATTGAAAAAGGAAGAGTATGAGTATTCAACATTTCCGTGTCGCCCTTATTCCCTTTTTTGC
GGCATTTTGCCTTCCTGTTTTTGCTCACCCAGAAACGCTGGTGAAAGTAAAAGATGCTGAAGATCAGTTG
GGTGCACGAGTGGGTTACATCGAACTGGATCTCAACAGCGGTAAGATCCTTGAGAGTTTTCGCCCCGAAG
AACGTTTTCCAATGATGAGCACTTTTAAAGTTCTGCTATGTGGCGCGGTATTATCCCGTATTGACGCCGG
GCAAGAGCAACTCGGTCGCCGCATACACTATTCTCAGAATGACTTGGTTGAGTACTCACCAGTCACAGAA
AAGCATCTTACGGATGGCATGACAGTAAGAGAATTATGCAGTGCTGCCATAACCATGAGTGATAACACTG
CGGCCAACTTACTTCTGACAACGATCGGAGGACCGAAGGAGCTAACCGCTTTTTTGCACAACATGGGGGA
TCATGTAACTCGCCTTGATCGTTGGGAACCGGAGCTGAATGAAGCCATACCAAACGACGAGCGTGACACC
ACGATGCCTGTAGCAATGGCAACAACGTTGCGCAAACTATTAACTGGCGAACTACTTACTCTAGCTTCCC
GGCAACAATTAATAGACTGGATGGAGGCGGATAAAGTTGCAGGACCACTTCTGCGCTCGGCCCTTCCGGC
TGGCTGGTTTATTGCTGATAAATCTGGAGCCGGTGAGCGTGGGTCTCGCGGTATCATTGCAGCACTGGGG
CCAGATGGTAAGCCCTCCCGTATCGTAGTTATCTACACGACGGGGAGTCAGGCAACTATGGATGAACGAA
ATAGACAGATCGCTGAGATAGGTGCCTCACTGATTAAGCATTGGTAACTGTCAGACCAAGTTTACTCATA
TATACTTTAGATTGATTTAAAACTTCATTTTTAATTTAAAAGGATCTAGGTGAAGATCCTTTTTGATAAT
CTCATGACCAAAATCCCTTAACGTGAGTTTTCGTTCCACTGAGCGTCAGACCCCGTAGAAAAGATCAAAG
GATCTTCTTGAGATCCTTTTTTTCTGCGCGTAATCTGCTGCTTGCAAACAAAAAAACCACCGCTACCAGC
GGTGGTTTGTTTGCCGGATCAAGAGCTACCAACTCTTTTTCCGAAGGTAACTGGCTTCAGCAGAGCGCAG
ATACCAAATACTGTTCTTCTAGTGTAGCCGTAGTTAGGCCACCACTTCAAGAACTCTGTAGCACCGCCTA
CATACCTCGCTCTGCTAATCCTGTTACCAGTGGCTGCTGCCAGTGGCGATAAGTCGTGTCTTACCGGGTT
GGACTCAAGACGATAGTTACCGGATAAGGCGCAGCGGTCGGGCTGAACGGGGGGTTCGTGCACACAGCCC
AGCTTGGAGCGAACGACCTACACCGAACTGAGATACCTACAGCGTGAGCTATGAGAAAGCGCCACGCTTC
CCGAAGGGAGAAAGGCGGACAGGTATCCGGTAAGCGGCAGGGTCGGAACAGGAGAGCGCACGAGGGAGCT
TCCAGGGGGAAACGCCTGGTATCTTTATAGTCCTGTCGGGTTTCGCCACCTCTGACTTGAGCGTCGATTT
TTGTGATGCTCGTCAGGGGGGCGGAGCCTATGGAAAAACGCCAGCAACGCGGCCTTTTTACGGTTCCTGG
CCTTTTGCTGGCCTTTTGCTCACATGTTCTTTCCTGCGTTATCCCCTGATTCTGTGGATAACCGTATTAC
CGCCTTTGAGTGAGCTGATACCGCTCGCCGCAGCCGAACGACCGAGCGCAGCGAGTCAGTGAGCGAGGAA
GCGGAAGAGCGCCCAATACGCAAACCGCCTCTCCCCGCGCGTTGGCCGATTCATTAATGCAGCTGGCACG
ACAGGTTTCCCGACTGGAAAGCGGGCAGTGAGCGCAACGCAATTAATGTGAGTTAGCTCACTCATTAGGC
ACCCCAGGCTTTACACTTTATGCTTCCGGCTCGTATGTTGTGTGGAATTGTGAGCGGATAACAATTTCAC
ACAGGAAACAGCTATGACCATGATTACGCCAAGCGCGCAATTAACCCTCACTAAAGGGAACAAAAGCTGG
AGCTGCAAGCTTAATGTAGTCTTATGCAATACTCTTGTAGTCTTGCAACATGGTAACGATGAGTTAGCAA
CATGCCTTACAAGGAGAGAAAAAGCACCGTGCATGCCGATTGGTGGAAGTAAGGTGGTACGATCGTGCCT
TATTAGGAAGGCAACAGACGGGTCTGACATGGATTGGACGAACCACTGAATTGCCGCATTGCAGAGATAT
TGTATTTAAGTGCCTAGCTCGATACATAAACGGGTCTCTCTGGTTAGACCAGATCTGAGCCTGGGAGCTC
TCTGGCTAACTAGGGAACCCACTGCTTAAGCCTCAATAAAGCTTGCCTTGAGTGCTTCAAGTAGTGTGTG
CCCGTCTGTTGTGTGACTCTGGTAACTAGAGATCCCTCAGACCCTTTTAGTCAGTGTGGAAAATCTCTAG
CAGTGGCGCCCGAACAGGGACTTGAAAGCGAAAGGGAAACCAGAGGAGCTCTCTCGACGCAGGACTCGGC
TTGCTGAAGCGCGCACGGCAAGAGGCGAGGGGCGGCGACTGGTGAGTACGCCAAAAATTTTGACTAGCGG
AGGCTAGAAGGAGAGAGATGGGTGCGAGAGCGTCAGTATTAAGCGGGGGAGAATTAGATCGCGATGGGAA
AAAATTCGGTTAAGGCCAGGGGGAAAGAAAAAATATAAATTAAAACATATAGTATGGGCAAGCAGGGAGC
TAGAACGATTCGCAGTTAATCCTGGCCTGTTAGAAACATCAGAAGGCTGTAGACAAATACTGGGACAGCT
ACAACCATCCCTTCAGACAGGATCAGAAGAACTTAGATCATTATATAATACAGTAGCAACCCTCTATTGT
GTGCATCAAAGGATAGAGATAAAAGACACCAAGGAAGCTTTAGACAAGATAGAGGAAGAGCAAAACAAAA
GTAAGACCACCGCACAGCAAGCGGCCGCTGATCTTCAGACCTGGAGGAGGAGATATGAGGGACAATTGGA
GAAGTGAATTATATAAATATAAAGTAGTAAAAATTGAACCATTAGGAGTAGCACCCACCAAGGCAAAGAG
AAGAGTGGTGCAGAGAGAAAAAAGAGCAGTGGGAATAGGAGCTTTGTTCCTTGGGTTCTTGGGAGCAGCA
GGAAGCACTATGGGCGCAGCGTCAATGACGCTGACGGTACAGGCCAGACAATTATTGTCTGGTATAGTGC
AGCAGCAGAACAATTTGCTGAGGGCTATTGAGGCGCAACAGCATCTGTTGCAACTCACAGTCTGGGGCAT
CAAGCAGCTCCAGGCAAGAATCCTGGCTGTGGAAAGATACCTAAAGGATCAACAGCTCCTGGGGATTTGG
GGTTGCTCTGGAAAACTCATTTGCACCACTGCTGTGCCTTGGAATGCTAGTTGGAGTAATAAATCTCTGG
AACAGATTTGGAATCACACGACCTGGATGGAGTGGGACAGAGAAATTAACAATTACACAAGCTTAATACA
CTCCTTAATTGAAGAATCGCAAAACCAGCAAGAAAAGAATGAACAAGAATTATTGGAATTAGATAAATGG
GCAAGTTTGTGGAATTGGTTTAACATAACAAATTGGCTGTGGTATATAAAATTATTCATAATGATAGTAG
GAGGCTTGGTAGGTTTAAGAATAGTTTTTGCTGTACTTTCTATAGTGAATAGAGTTAGGCAGGGATATTC
ACCATTATCGTTTCAGACCCACCTCCCAACCCCGAGGGGAC
Features (pLannotate 1.2.2; 31 found; start..end, strand, type, name):
     41..158     +  misc_feature   cPPT/CTS: central polypurine tract and central termination sequence of HIV-1
    212..526     +  promoter       tight TRE promoter: Tet-responsive promoter PTight, consisting of seven tet operator sequences followed by the minimal CMV promoter
    547..571     +  protein_bind   attB1: mutant version of attB; recombination site for the Gateway® BP reaction BP Clonase™
    581..1297    +  CDS            EGFP: EGFP is a basic (constitutively fluorescent) green fluorescent protein published in 1996, derived from Aequorea victoria. It is reported to be a rapidly-maturing weak dimer with moderate acid sensitivity.
   1298..1348    +  misc_feature   MCS (fragment): multiple cloning site
   1349..4039    +  CDS            RBBP8: CTIP_HUMAN - Also known as CTIP. Experimental evidence at protein level: Swiss-Prot protein existence level 1. Endonuclease that cooperates with the MRE11-RAD50-NBN (MRN) complex in DNA-end resection, the first step of double-strand break (DSB) repair through the homologous recombination (HR) pathway (PubMed:17965729, PubMed:19202191, PubMed:19759395, PubMed:20064462). HR is restricted to S and G2 phases of the cell cycle and preferentially repairs DSBs resulting from replication fork collapse (PubMed:17965729, PubMed:19202191). Key determinant of DSB repair pathway choice, as it commits cells
   4044..4068    -  protein_bind   attB2: mutant version of attB; recombination site for the Gateway® BP reaction BP Clonase™
   4085..4103    +  CDS            9xHis (fragment): 9xHis affinity tag
   4113..4623    +  promoter       hPGK promoter: human phosphoglycerate kinase 1 promoter
   4633..5229    +  CDS            PuroR (fragment): puromycin N-acetyltransferase; pac from Streptomyces; confers resistance to puromycin
   5284..5981    +  CDS            rtTA3 (fragment): reverse tetracycline transactivator 3 activates expression from Tet-responsive promoters in the presence of doxycycline
   5911..6021    +  CDS            VP48: 3 tandem repeats of the minimal activation domain of herpes simplex virus VP16 (Cheng et al., 2013)
   6057..6605    +  misc_feature   WPRE (fragment): woodchuck hepatitis virus posttranscriptional regulatory element
   6631..6702    +  CDS            nef (fragment): NEF_HV1Z2 - Experimental evidence at protein level: Swiss-Prot protein existence level 1. Extracellular Nef protein targets CD4(+) T-lymphocytes for apoptosis by interacting with CXCR4 surface receptors. From Human immunodeficiency virus type 1 group M subtype D (isolate Z2/CDC-Z34) (HIV-1).
   6704..6937    +  LTR            3' LTR (ΔU3): self-inactivating 3' long terminal repeat (LTR) from HIV-1
   7009..7130    +  polyA_signal   SV40 poly(A) signal: SV40 polyadenylation signal
   7170..7305    +  rep_origin     SV40 ori: SV40 origin of replication
   7313..7376    +  promoter       AmpR promoter: bla
   7377..8237    +  CDS            AmpR: β-lactamase; bla; confers resistance to ampicillin, carbenicillin, and related antibiotics
   8408..8996    +  rep_origin     ori: high-copy-number ColE1/pMB1/pBR322/pUC origin of replication
   9179..9271    +  CDS            lacI (fragment): lac repressor; lacI; The lac repressor binds to the lac operator to inhibit transcription in E. coli. This inhibition can be relieved by adding lactose or isopropyl-β-D-thiogalactopyranoside (IPTG).
   9284..9305    +  protein_bind   CAP binding site: CAP binding activates transcription in the presence of cAMP. E. coli catabolite activator protein
   9320..9350    +  promoter       lac promoter: promoter for the E. coli lac operon
   9354..9376    +  protein_bind   lac operator (fragment): The lac repressor binds to the lac operator to inhibit transcription in E. coli. This inhibition can be relieved by adding lactose or isopropyl-β-D-thiogalactopyranoside (IPTG). lac repressor encoded by lacI
   9419..9437    +  promoter       T3 promoter: promoter for bacteriophage T3 RNA polymerase
   9465..9691    +  promoter       RSV promoter: Rous sarcoma virus enhancer/promoter
   9692..9872    +  LTR            5' LTR (truncated): truncated 5' long terminal repeat (LTR) from HIV-1
   9919..10044   +  misc_feature   HIV-1 Ψ: packaging signal of human immunodeficiency virus type 1
  10028..10391   +  CDS            HIV-1 gag (fragment): gag protein from human immunodeficiency virus 1; gag
  10537..10770   +  misc_feature   RRE: The Rev response element (RRE) of HIV-1 allows for Rev-dependent mRNA export from the nucleus to the cytoplasm.
  11147..11171   +  CDS            Rev (fragment): human immunodeficiency virus 1 (HIV-1) Rev protein; rev; enhances nuclear export of unspliced and incompletely spliced viral mRNAs
