[The description below was written by a language model from this plasmid's Addgene catalogue record and pLannotate feature annotations shown in this document.]
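Description:
pCW-GFP-CtIP is a doxycycline-inducible, all-in-one lentiviral expression plasmid built on the pCW57.1 backbone for expressing human CtIP (RBBP8) fused at its N terminus to EGFP in mammalian cells. It is maintained in E. coli through a high-copy ColE1/pUC-type origin with ampicillin selection. The viral portion has the layout of a third-generation, self-inactivating HIV-1 vector. An RSV promoter drives a truncated 5' LTR, followed by the Ψ packaging signal, a gag fragment, the RRE for Rev-dependent export of the genomic RNA, and the cPPT/CTS. At the downstream end sit a WPRE, which enhances transcript expression, and a ΔU3 3' LTR. An SV40 polyadenylation signal and SV40 origin lie outside the LTRs.

The payload was inserted by Gateway cloning and is flanked by attB1 and attB2 sites. A tight TRE promoter (seven tet operators upstream of a minimal CMV promoter) controls the EGFP coding sequence, which is joined through a short linker derived from a multiple cloning site to the CtIP open reading frame. Downstream, a human PGK promoter drives a puromycin resistance gene followed by the rtTA3 reverse tetracycline transactivator. Transduced cells can therefore be selected with puromycin, and they carry the Tet-On activator needed to switch on GFP-CtIP when doxycycline is added.

The depositor notes that the CtIP sequence is resistant to a specific custom siRNA, which makes the construct suitable for complementation experiments in which endogenous CtIP is depleted and replaced by the tagged protein. CtIP promotes DNA-end resection with the MRN complex, and the associated publication concerns suppression of homologous recombination in G1 cells.
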