Addgene plasmid #71109: pCW-GFP-CtIP
Purpose: mammalian expession of GFP-CtlP
Depositing lab: Daniel Durocher. Depositing organization: Sinai Health System. Publication: A mechanism for the suppression of homologous recombination in G1 cells. Orthwein A, Noordermeer SM, Wilson MD, Landry S, Enchev RI, Sherker A, Munro M, Pinder J, Salsman J, Dellaire G, Xia B, Peter M, Durocher D. Nature. 2015 Dec 9. doi: 10.1038/nature16142. PubMed 26649820.
Backbone
  Vector backbone: pCW57.1
  Backbone manufacturer: David Root; Addgene plasmid #41393
  Vector type: Mammalian Expression, Lentiviral
Growth in bacteria
  Bacterial resistance: Ampicillin, 100 μg/mL
  Growth temperature: 37°C
  Growth strain: NEB Stable
  Copy number: High Copy
Gene/Insert
  Gene/Insert name: CtlP
  Species: H. sapiens (human)
  Promoter: TRE promoter, Tet ON
  Tag / fusion protein: GFP (N terminal on insert)
  Cloning method: Gateway Cloning
  Sequencing primers: 5′ LNCX; 3′ O.PGK1b-R (GAACGGACGTGAAGAATGTG)
Terms and licenses: Academic/Nonprofit Terms; Industry Terms: Not Available to Industry
Depositor comments: siRNA resistant construct. Custom CtlP siRNA (Dharmacon) sequence: GCUAAAACAGGAACGAAUC
How to cite: pCW-GFP-CtIP was a gift from Daniel Durocher (Addgene plasmid # 71109 ; http://n2t.net/addgene:71109 ; RRID:Addgene_71109)
