>Addgene plasmid #71109 | pCW-GFP-CtIP | addgene partial sequence | sequence record 128849 | LNCX 5'-AGCTCGTTTAGTGAACCGTCAGATC-3'
AAAGCAGGCTGCCGCCGCCATGGTGAGCAAGGGCGAGGAGCTGTTCACCGGGGTGGTGCCCATCCTGGTC
GAGCTGGACGGCGACGTAAACGGCCACAAGTTCAGCGTGTCCGGCGAGGGCGAGGGCGATGCCACCTACG
GCAAGCTGACCCTGAAGTTCATCTGCACCACCGGCAAGCTGCCCGTGCCCTGGCCCACCCTCGTGACCAC
CCTGACCTACGGCGTGCAGTGCTTCAGCCGCTACCCCGACCACATGAAGCAGCACGACTTCTTCAAGTCC
GCCATGCCCGAAGGCTACGTCCAGGAGCGCACCATCTTCTTCAAGGACGACGGCAACTACAAGACCCGCG
CCGAGGTGAAGTTCGAGGGCGACACCCTGGTGAACCGCATCGAGCTGAAGGGCATCGACTTCAAGGAGGA
CGGCAACATCCTGGGGCACAAGCTGGAGTACAACTACAACAGCCACAACGTCTATATCATGGCCGACAAG
CAGAAGAACGGCATCAAGGTGAACTTCAAGATCCGCCACAACATCGAGGACGGCAGCGTGCAGCTCGCCG
ACCACTACCAGCAGAACACCCCCATCGGCGACGGCCCCGTGCTGCTGCCCGACAACCACTACCTGAGCAC
CCAGTCCGCCCTGAGCAAAGACCCCAACGAGAAGCGCGATCACATGGTCCTGCTGGAGTTCGTGACCGCC
GCCGGGATCACTCTCGGCATGGACGAGCTGTACAAGTCCGGACTCAGATCTCGAGCTCAAGCTTCGAATT
CTGCAGTCGACGGTACCATGAACATCTTGG
