>Addgene plasmid #71109 | pCW-GFP-CtIP | addgene partial sequence | sequence record 129548 | O_PGK1b-R 5'-GAACGGACGTGAAGAATGTG-3'
CACGCCCAGAGCAGCCGCGTCCCTGCGCAAACCCAGGGCTGCCTTGGAAAAGGCGCAACCCCAACCCCGG
ATCCTTAGTGGTGGTGGTGGTGGTGGACCGGTTCATTACTAAACCACTTTGTACAAGAAAGCTGGGTCCT
ATGTCTTCTGCTCCTTGCCTTTTGGAGAAAATATTGCGTTGTAAGGCTGACGTCTTTTTGGACGAGGACA
AGGATCAAGATCTTCCTTAATATAACCTCTTTCCATACAAGTCTGAGTGGAAGGAAAACCAACTTCCCAA
AAATTCTCTGGTGTGTTGGGTGGAATGTAGCGGAATCGGTGTCTTGAGCAGGAAGCCAATTTCTTTTCTC
TTTCTTCTGCTGGCATATCTGCATAATAAATTTCACATTCCTTACACGTGTGCCCAAGCAGTTTTCTTCT
CTCCTCTTTTTTCCGAACCACCTCAATATGAGGAAAATTTTGCAAGCTAGTCTCTCTTTCATCACCTTTA
AAATACGGCTCCACAAACGCTTTCTGCTTGACTTTGTCTTGTTTATCACCATGAGTGTGTAGTTTCTTTG
TGGCAGTAGACAATTCCTCCTCTTCATCTGCTGCTTGGGAGAAACTGTCTGCCAAACAGGATTCATACTC
TTCATGTGTTGTCCGATCAAACATATCTTCCAAGCTATCATTCATTTTTCTTTCTTCATTTGAACTTTTT
TCTCCCTTCTGCTCTTGTTTCTTCATTTTTAAGAGAACGGTTTCACTAACCAATGTACAGTCCATGTCTA
CTGTCTCTCCTCCTAATT
